Addgene plasmid #37019: pClneoFH human RASSF3
Depositing lab: Yutaka Hata. Depositing organization: Institute of Science Tokyo. Publication: Hippo pathway-dependent and -independent roles of RASSF6. Ikeda M, Kawata A, Nishikawa M, Tateishi Y, Yamaguchi M, Nakagawa K, Hirabayashi S, Bao Y, Hidaka S, Hirata Y, Hata Y. Sci Signal. 2009 Sep 29;2(90):ra59. 10.1126/scisignal.2000300 PubMed 19797269.
Backbone
  Vector backbone: pCl-neo (modified)
  Backbone manufacturer: Promega
  Modifications to backbone: pCI-neo vector was modified to include FLAG and His tags N-terminal to MCS. The resulting vector was named pCIneoFLAG-His6(FH).
  Vector type: Mammalian Expression
  Selectable markers: Neomycin (select with G418)
Growth in bacteria
  Bacterial resistance: Ampicillin, 100 μg/mL
  Growth temperature: 37°C
  Growth strain: DH5alpha
  Copy number: High Copy
Gene/Insert
  Gene/Insert name: RASSF3
  Species: H. sapiens (human)
  GenBank ID: BC055023
  Entrez Gene: RASSF3 (a.k.a. RASSF5)
  Promoter: CMV
  Tag / fusion protein: FLAG (N terminal on backbone); His (N terminal on backbone)
  Cloning method: Restriction Enzyme; 5′ cloning site MluI (not destroyed); 3′ cloning site SalI (not destroyed)
  Sequencing primers: 5′ CMV-F; 3′ T3
Resource information
  A portion of this plasmid was derived from a plasmid made by: cDNAs encoding human RASSF3 (BC055023)was purchased from Open Biosystems
Terms and licenses: Academic/Nonprofit Terms; Industry Terms: Not Available to Industry
Depositor comments: pCIneoFH vector has the sequence NheI-FLAG-His6-EcoRI-MluI-XbaI-SalI-SmaI-NotI. A digest with NheI and SalI will excise the insert with tags.
How to cite: pClneoFH human RASSF3 was a gift from Yutaka Hata (Addgene plasmid # 37019 ; http://n2t.net/addgene:37019 ; RRID:Addgene_37019)
