[The description below was written by a language model from this plasmid's Addgene catalogue record.]
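Description:
pClneoFH human RASSF3 is a mammalian expression plasmid built on a modified version of the Promega pCI-neo backbone. The modification, which yields the vector called pCIneoFLAG-His6 (FH), places FLAG and hexahistidine tag coding sequences immediately upstream of the multiple cloning site, so that any open reading frame cloned in frame is produced with both tags at its N terminus. The plasmid is propagated in E. coli as a high-copy construct under ampicillin selection. It also carries a neomycin resistance marker that permits G418 selection of transfected mammalian cells, allowing stable lines to be derived as well as transient expression.

The insert is human RASSF3, a member of the Ras association domain family, derived from a commercially obtained cDNA clone. It was inserted by restriction cloning between the MluI and SalI sites of the polylinker, and both sites remain intact. Transcription is driven by the CMV promoter, giving strong constitutive expression of FLAG-His6-RASSF3 in a wide range of mammalian cell types. According to the depositor's notes, the polylinker runs NheI, FLAG, His6, EcoRI, MluI, XbaI, SalI, SmaI, NotI, so a digest with NheI and SalI releases the coding sequence together with its tags for transfer to other vectors.

The FLAG epitope supports immunodetection and immunoprecipitation, while the His6 tag allows metal-affinity capture. This suits the construct to overexpression and protein interaction studies. The plasmid is associated with work on Hippo pathway-dependent and -independent roles of RASSF proteins. No feature table was supplied, so other backbone elements cannot be confirmed from the record.
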