>Addgene plasmid #37019 | pClneoFH human RASSF3 | addgene partial sequence | sequence record 47222 | chim-int-F 5'-TCTTACTGACATCCACTTTGCC-3'
CGAGATCTGCTAGCCGGGGCCATGGACTACAAAGACGATGACGACAAGGAATTGCACCATCATCATCATC
ATGAATTCACGCGTATGAGCAGCGGCTACAGCAGCCTGGAGGAGGACGCCGAGGACTTCTTCTTCACCGC
CAGGACCTCCTTCTTCAGGAGAGCGCCCCAGGGCAAGCCCCGCTCCGGCCAACAAGATGTTGAGAAAGAG
AAGGAAACCCACAGTTACCTCAGCAAAGAGGAGATCAAAGAGAAAGTTCATAAATACAACTTAGCAGTCA
CAGACAAGTTGAAGATGACCTTGAATTCAAATGGGATTTACACTGGCTTCATTAAAGTACAGATGGAACT
CTGCAAACCTCCACAGACTTCTCCAAATTCTGGAAAACTCTCTCCCAGTAGCAATGGCTGTATGAATACA
CTTCATATCAGCAGCACAAACACTGTCGGGGAAGTGATCGAGGCCCTGCTCAAAAAGTTTCTCGTGACTG
AGAGCCCTGCCAAGTTTGCACTTTATAAGCGTTGTCACAGGGAAGACCAAGTCTACGCCTGCAAGCTCTC
AGACCGGGAACATCCA
